>Addgene plasmid #227148 | eiCBE | addgene full sequence | sequence record 453981 | Addgene NGS Result
ATATGCCAAGTACGCCCCCTATTGACGTCAATGACGGTAAATGGCCCGCCTGGCATTATGCCCAGTACAT
GACCTTATGGGACTTTCCTACTTGGCAGTACATCTACGTATTAGTCATCGCTATTACCATGGTGATGCGG
TTTTGGCAGTACATCAATGGGCGTGGATAGCGGTTTGACTCACGGGGATTTCCAAGTCTCCACCCCATTG
ACGTCAATGGGAGTTTGTTTTGGCACCAAAATCAACGGGACTTTCCAAAATGTCGTAACAACTCCGCCCC
ATTGACGCAAATGGGCGGTAGGCGTGTACGGTGGGAGGTCTATATAAGCAGAGCTGGTTTAGTGAACCGT
CAGATCCGCTAGAGATCCGCGGCCGCCACCATGAAGAGGACCGCCGATGGCTCTGAGTTCGAGAGCCCCA
AGAAGAAGCGGAAGGTGATGGAGGCATCTCCAGCAAGCGGACCAAGGCACCTGATGGACCCCCACATCTT
CACCTCTAACTTTAACAATGGCATCGGCAGGCACAAGACATACCTGTGCTATGAGGTGGAGCGCCTGGAC
AATGGCACCAGCGTGAAGATGGATCAGCACAGAGGCTTCCTGCACAACCAGGCCAAGAATCTGCTGTGCG
GCTTCTACGGCCGGCACGCAGAGCTGAGATTTCTGGACCTGGTGCCTAGCCTGCAGCTGGATCCAGCCCA
GATCTATAGGGTGACCTGGTTCATCAGCTACTCCCCATGCTTTTCCGCGGGATGTGCAGGAGAGGTGCGC
GCCTTCCTGCAGGAGAACACACACGTGCGGCTGAGAATCTTTGCCGCCCGGATCTTCGACTATGATCCTC
TGTACAAGGAGGCCCTGCAGATGCTGAGAGACGCAGGAGCCCAGGTGTCCATCATGACCTATGATGAGTT
CAAGCACTGCTGGGACACATTTGTGGATCACCAGGGCTGTCCCTTTCAGCCTTGGGACGGACTGGATGAG
CACTCCCAGGCCCTGTCTGGCAGGCTGAGGGCCATCCTGCAGAACCAGGGCAATAGCGGCAGCGAGACTC
CCGGGACCTCAGAGTCCGCCACACCCGAAAGTATGGCCGTGGTCTACGTGATCTCTAAGTCCGGCAAACC
ACTGATGCCCACCACCAGATGCGGCCACGTGCGGATCTTGCTCAAGGAAGGCAAGGCTAGAGTGGTGGAA
AGAAAGCCCTTCACCATCCAGCTGACCTACGAGTCTGCCGAGGAAACCCAGCCTCTGGTGCTGGGCATTG
ACCCTGGCAGAACCAATATCGGTATGAGCGTGGTGACCGAGAGCGGAGAGAGCGTGTTCAACGCCCAAAT
CAGAACAAGAAACAAGGACGTGCCTAAGCTGATGAAGAGAAGAAAGCAGTATAGGATGGCCCACAGAAGG
CTGAAGCGGCGGTGCAAAAGACGGCGGAGAGCCAAGGCTGCCGGCACCGCCTTCGAGGAGGGCGAAAAGC
AAAGACTGCTGCCTGGCTGCTTCAAGCCTATTACATGCAAGAGCATCCGGAACAAGGAAGCCAGATTCAA
CAACCGCAAGCGGCCTAGAGGATGGCTGACACCTACCGCCAATCACCTGCTGGTCACCCACCTGAACGTG
GTTAAGAAGGTGCAGAAGATCCTGCCCGTGGCCAAGGTGGTGCTGGAGCTGAATCGGTTCAGCTTTATGG
CCATGAACAACCCCAAGGTTCAGAGATGGCAGTACCAGCGGGGCCCTCTGTACGGCAAAGGCAGCGTGGA
AGAGGCCGTGTCCATGCAGCAGGATGGACACTGCCTGTTTTGTAAACACGGCATCGACCACTACCACCAC
GTGGTCCCCAGAAGAAAGAACGGCAGCGAGACACTGGAAAACAGAGTGGGCCTTTGTGAAGAACACCATA
GACTGGTGCACACAGATAAGGAGTGGGAGGCCAACCTGGCCAGCAAGAAGTCTGGAATGAACAAGAAATA
CCACGCCCTGTCTGTGCTGAACCAGATCATCCCCTACCTGGCTGATCAGCTGGCCGATATGTTCCCCGGA
AATTTCTGCGTGACAAGCGGCCAAGACACCTATCTGTTTCGGGAAGAGCATGGCATCCCTAAGGACGCCT
ACCTGGACGCCTACTGCATCGCCTGCAGCGCACTGACCGACGCCAAGAAGGTGAGCAGCCCTAAGGGCAG
ACCATACATGGTGCACCAGTTCAGAAGGCATGATAGACAGGCCTGTCACAAGGCCAATCTGAACCGGAGC
TACTACATGGGCGGCAAGCTCGTTGCCACCAACCGGCACAAAGCTATGGACCAGAAAACTGACAGCCTGG
AAGAGTACAGAGCCGCTCACAGCGCCGCTGACGTGTCTAAACTGACCGTGAAGCACCCTTCTGCTCAGTA
CAAGGATATGAGCAGAATCATGCCTGGCAGCATCCTGGTGAGCGGCGAGGGCAAACTGTTCACACTGAGC
AGATCTGAGGGAAGAAACAAAGGCCAGGTGAACTACTTCGTGTCCACCGAGGGCATCAAGTACTGGGCCA
GAAAGTGCCAGTATCTGCGGAACAACGGCGGACTGCAGATCTACGTGAAAAGGCCGGCGGCCACGAAGAA
GGCCGGCCAGGCAAAGAAGAAAAAGAGCGGCGGGAGCGGCGGGAGCGGGGGGAGCACTAATCTGAGCGAC
ATCATTGAGAAGGAGACTGGGAAACAGCTGGTCATTCAGGAGTCCATCCTGATGCTGCCTGAGGAGGTGG
AGGAAGTGATCGGCAACAAGCCAGAGTCTGACATCCTGGTGCACACCGCCTACGACGAGTCCACAGATGA
GAATGTGATGCTGCTGACCTCTGACGCCCCCGAGTATAAGCCTTGGGCCCTGGTCATCCAGGATTCTAAC
GGCGAGAATAAGATCAAGATGCTGAGCGGAGGATCCGGAGGATCTGGAGGCAGCACCAACCTGTCTGACA
TCATCGAGAAGGAGACAGGCAAGCAGCTGGTCATCCAGGAGAGCATCCTGATGCTGCCCGAAGAAGTCGA
AGAAGTGATCGGAAACAAGCCTGAGAGCGATATCCTGGTCCATACCGCCTACGACGAGAGTACCGACGAA
AATGTGATGCTGCTGACATCCGACGCCCCAGAGTATAAGCCCTGGGCTCTGGTCATCCAGGATTCCAACG
GAGAGAACAAAATCAAAATGCTGTCTGGCGGCTCAAAAAGAACCGCCGACGGCAGCGAATTCGAGCCCAA
GAAGAAGAGGAAAGTCGGAAGCGGAGCTACTAACTTCAGCCTGCTGAAGCAGGCTGGAGACGTGGAGGAG
AACCCTGGACCTATGGTGAGCAAGGGCGAGGAGCTGTTCACCGGGGTGGTGCCCATCCTGGTCGAGCTGG
ACGGCGACGTAAACGGCCACAAGTTCAGCGTGTCCGGCGAGGGCGAGGGCGATGCCACCTACGGCAAGCT
GACCCTGAAGTTCATCTGCACCACCGGCAAGCTGCCCGTGCCCTGGCCCACCCTCGTGACCACCCTGACC
TATGGAGTGCAGTGCTTCAGCCGCTACCCCGACCACATGAAGCAGCACGACTTCTTCAAGTCCGCCATGC
CCGAAGGCTACGTCCAGGAGCGCACCATCTTCTTCAAGGACGACGGCAACTACAAGACCCGCGCCGAGGT
GAAGTTCGAGGGCGACACCCTGGTGAACCGCATCGAGCTGAAGGGCATCGACTTCAAGGAGGACGGCAAC
ATCCTGGGGCACAAGCTGGAGTACAACTACAACAGCCACAACGTCTATATCATGGCCGACAAGCAGAAGA
ACGGCATCAAGGTGAACTTCAAGATCCGCCACAACATCGAGGACGGCAGCGTGCAGCTCGCCGACCACTA
CCAGCAGAACACCCCCATCGGCGACGGCCCCGTGCTGCTGCCCGACAACCACTACCTGAGCACCCAGTCC
GCCCTGAGCAAAGACCCCAACGAGAAGCGCGATCACATGGTCCTGCTGGAGTTCGTGACCGCCGCCGGGA
TCACTCTCGGCATGGACGAGCTGTACAAGTCTGGTGGTTCTCCCAAGAAGAAGAGGAAAGTCTAACCGGT
CATCATCACCATCACCATTGAGTTTAAACCCGCTGATCAGCCTCGACTGTGCCTTCTAGTTGCCAGCCAT
CTGTTGTTTGCCCCTCCCCCGTGCCTTCCTTGACCCTGGAAGGTGCCACTCCCACTGTCCTTTCCTAATA
AAATGAGGAAATTGCATCGCATTGTCTGAGTAGGTGTCATTCTATTCTGGGGGGTGGGGTGGGGCAGGAC
AGCAAGGGGGAGGATTGGGAAGACAATAGCAGGCATGCTGGGGATGCGGTGGGCTCTATGGCTTCTGAGG
CGGAAAGAACCAGCTGGGGCTCGATACCGTCGACCTCTAGCTAGAGCTTGGCGTAATCATGGTCATAGCT
GTTTCCTGTGTGAAATTGTTATCCGCTCACAATTCCACACAACATACGAGCCGGAAGCATAAAGTGTAAA
GCCTAGGGTGCCTAATGAGTGAGCTAACTCACATTAATTGCGTTGCGCTCACTGCCCGCTTTCCAGTCGG
GAAACCTGTCGTGCCAGCTGCATTAATGAATCGGCCAACGCGCGGGGAGAGGCGGTTTGCGTATTGGGCG
CTCTTCCGCTTCCTCGCTCACTGACTCGCTGCGCTCGGTCGTTCGGCTGCGGCGAGCGGTATCAGCTCAC
TCAAAGGCGGTAATACGGTTATCCACAGAATCAGGGGATAACGCAGGAAAGAACATGTGAGCAAAAGGCC
AGCAAAAGGCCAGGAACCGTAAAAAGGCCGCGTTGCTGGCGTTTTTCCATAGGCTCCGCCCCCCTGACGA
GCATCACAAAAATCGACGCTCAAGTCAGAGGTGGCGAAACCCGACAGGACTATAAAGATACCAGGCGTTT
CCCCCTGGAAGCTCCCTCGTGCGCTCTCCTGTTCCGACCCTGCCGCTTACCGGATACCTGTCCGCCTTTC
TCCCTTCGGGAAGCGTGGCGCTTTCTCATAGCTCACGCTGTAGGTATCTCAGTTCGGTGTAGGTCGTTCG
CTCCAAGCTGGGCTGTGTGCACGAACCCCCCGTTCAGCCCGACCGCTGCGCCTTATCCGGTAACTATCGT
CTTGAGTCCAACCCGGTAAGACACGACTTATCGCCACTGGCAGCAGCCACTGGTAACAGGATTAGCAGAG
CGAGGTATGTAGGCGGTGCTACAGAGTTCTTGAAGTGGTGGCCTAACTACGGCTACACTAGAAGAACAGT
ATTTGGTATCTGCGCTCTGCTGAAGCCAGTTACCTTCGGAAAAAGAGTTGGTAGCTCTTGATCCGGCAAA
CAAACCACCGCTGGTAGCGGTGGTTTTTTTGTTTGCAAGCAGCAGATTACGCGCAGAAAAAAAGGATCTC
AAGAAGATCCTTTGATCTTTTCTACGGGGTCTGACACTCAGTGGAACGAAAACTCACGTTAAGGGATTTT
GGTCATGAGATTATCAAAAAGGATCTTCACCTAGATCCTTTTAAATTAAAAATGAAGTTTTAAATCAATC
TAAAGTATATATGAGTAAACTTGGTCTGACAGTTACCAATGCTTAATCAGTGAGGCACCTATCTCAGCGA
TCTGTCTATTTCGTTCATCCATAGTTGCCTGACTCCCCGTCGTGTAGATAACTACGATACGGGAGGGCTT
ACCATCTGGCCCCAGTGCTGCAATGATACCGCGAGACCCACGCTCACCGGCTCCAGATTTATCAGCAATA
AACCAGCCAGCCGGAAGGGCCGAGCGCAGAAGTGGTCCTGCAACTTTATCCGCCTCCATCCAGTCTATTA
ATTGTTGCCGGGAAGCTAGAGTAAGTAGTTCGCCAGTTAATAGTTTGCGCAACGTTGTTGCCATTGCTAC
AGGCATCGTGGTGTCACGCTCGTCGTTTGGTATGGCTTCATTCAGCTCCGGTTCCCAACGATCAAGGCGA
GTTACATGATCCCCCATGTTGTGCAAAAAAGCGGTTAGCTCCTTCGGTCCTCCGATCGTTGTCAGAAGTA
AGTTGGCCGCAGTGTTATCACTCATGGTTATGGCAGCACTGCATAATTCTCTTACTGTCATGCCATCCGT
AAGATGCTTTTCTGTGACTGGTGAGTACTCAACCAAGTCATTCTGAGAATAGTGTATGCGGCGACCGAGT
TGCTCTTGCCCGGCGTCAATACGGGATAATACCGCGCCACATAGCAGAACTTTAAAAGTGCTCATCATTG
GAAAACGTTCTTCGGGGCGAAAACTCTCAAGGATCTTACCGCTGTTGAGATCCAGTTCGATGTAACCCAC
TCGTGCACCCAACTGATCTTCAGCATCTTTTACTTTCACCAGCGTTTCTGGGTGAGCAAAAACAGGAAGG
CAAAATGCCGCAAAAAAGGGAATAAGGGCGACACGGAAATGTTGAATACTCATACTCTTCCTTTTTCAAT
ATTATTGAAGCATTTATCAGGGTTATTGTCTCATGAGCGGATACATATTTGAATGTATTTAGAAAAATAA
ACAAATAGGGGTTCCGCGCACATTTCCCCGAAAAGTGCCACCTGACGTCGACGGATCGGGAGATCGATCT
CCCGATCCCCTAGGGTCGACTCTCAGTACAATCTGCTCTGATGCCGCATAGTTAAGCCAGTATCTGCTCC
CTGCTTGTGTGTTGGAGGTCGCTGAGTAGTGCGCGAGCAAAATTTAAGCTACAACAAGGCAAGGCTTGAC
CGACAATTGCATGAAGAATCTGCTTAGGGTTAGGCGTTTTGCGCTGCTTCGCGATGTACGGGCCAGATAT
ACGCGTTGACATTGATTATTGACTAGTTATTAATAGTAATCAATTACGGGGTCATTAGTTCATAGCCCAT
ATATTGAGTTCCGCGTTACATAACTTACGGTAAATGGCCCGCCTGGCTGACCGCCCAACGACCCCCGCCC
ATTGACGTCAATAATGACGTATGTTCCCATAGTAACGCCAATAGGGACTTTCCATTGACGTCAATGGGTG
GAGTATTTACGGTAAACTGCCCACTTGGCAGTACATCAAGTGTATC
Features (pLannotate 1.2.2; 18 found; start..end, strand, type, name):
    132..335     +  promoter       CMV promoter: human cytomegalovirus (CMV) immediate early promoter
    438..1034    +  CDS            APOBEC3A: ABC3A_HUMAN - Experimental evidence at protein level: Swiss-Prot protein existence level 1. DNA deaminase (cytidine deaminase) with restriction activity against viruses, foreign DNA and mobility of retrotransposons. Exhibits antiviral activity against adeno-associated virus (AAV) and human T- cell leukemia virus type 1 (HTLV-1) and may inhibit the mobility of LTR and non-LTR retrotransposons. Selectively targets single-stranded DNA and can deaminate both methylcytosine and cytosine in foreign DNA. Can induce somatic hypermutation in the nuclear and mitochondrial DNA. May also play a role in th
   1034..1082    +  CDS            ABE(7.10) (fragment): adenine base editor comprising wild-type E. coli TadA fused to the evolved TadA*(7.10) mutant (Gaudelli et al., 2017)
   2568..2615    +  CDS            nucleoplasmin NLS: bipartite nuclear localization signal from nucleoplasmin
   2925..3173    +  CDS            UGI: UNGI_BPPB2 - Experimental evidence at protein level: Swiss-Prot protein existence level 1. This protein binds specifically and reversibly to the host uracil-DNA glycosylase, preventing removal of uracil residues from PBS2 DNA by the host uracil-excision repair system. From Bacillus phage PBS2 (Bacteriophage PBS2).
   3303..4019    +  CDS            EGFP: EGFP is a basic (constitutively fluorescent) green fluorescent protein published in 1996, derived from Aequorea victoria. It is reported to be a rapidly-maturing weak dimer with moderate acid sensitivity.
   4107..4331    +  polyA_signal   bGH poly(A) signal: bovine growth hormone polyadenylation signal
   4335..4356    +  promoter       SV40 promoter (fragment): SV40 enhancer and early promoter
   4361..4377    +  misc_feature   MCS (fragment): pBluescript multiple cloning site
   4426..4442    -  protein_bind   lac operator: The lac repressor binds to the lac operator to inhibit transcription in E. coli. This inhibition can be relieved by adding lactose or isopropyl-β-D-thiogalactopyranoside (IPTG). lac repressor encoded by lacI
   4450..4480    -  promoter       lac promoter: promoter for the E. coli lac operon
   4495..4516    -  protein_bind   CAP binding site: CAP binding activates transcription in the presence of cAMP. E. coli catabolite activator protein
   4529..4621    -  CDS            lacI (fragment): lac repressor; lacI; The lac repressor binds to the lac operator to inhibit transcription in E. coli. This inhibition can be relieved by adding lactose or isopropyl-β-D-thiogalactopyranoside (IPTG).
   4804..5392    -  rep_origin     ori: high-copy-number ColE1/pMB1/pBR322/pUC origin of replication
   5563..6423    -  CDS            AmpR: β-lactamase; bla; confers resistance to ampicillin, carbenicillin, and related antibiotics
   6424..6528    -  promoter       AmpR promoter: bla
   6599..6643    -  misc_feature   bom (fragment): basis of mobility region from pBR322
   6874..131     +  enhancer       CMV enhancer (across the origin): human cytomegalovirus immediate early enhancer
