[The description below was written by a language model from this plasmid's Addgene catalogue record and pLannotate feature annotations shown in this document.]
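Description:
eiCBE is a mammalian expression plasmid built on a pcDNA3.1 backbone that encodes a miniature cytosine base editor based on the IscB nuclease family. It is propagated in E. coli as a high-copy plasmid through a ColE1/pUC-type origin and selected with ampicillin via the β-lactamase gene. The annotated sequence shows only a short SV40 promoter fragment after the bGH polyadenylation signal and no mammalian selection cassette, so the plasmid appears suited to transient expression rather than drug selection in mammalian cells.

The payload is a single human codon-optimized fusion driven by the CMV enhancer and promoter and terminated by the bGH poly(A) signal. According to the record, it reads bipartite NLS, an engineered human APOBEC3A deaminase variant (hA3A*), a linker, the enhanced-activity OgeuIscB nickase (v3), a nucleoplasmin NLS, two copies of the uracil glycosylase inhibitor UGI, and a final bipartite NLS. The listed mutations are D96R, E84R, V159R and H339A. The IscB portion is not recognised by the automated annotation and corresponds to the unannotated stretch between the deaminase and the nucleoplasmin NLS. The short "ABE(7.10)" hit right after APOBEC3A most likely reflects a shared linker rather than any TadA domain, and only one UGI copy is explicitly annotated.

In this design the nickase brings the deaminase to a target site, where it converts cytosine to uracil, while UGI blocks uracil excision so that C-to-T edits are retained. The feature table also detects an EGFP coding sequence downstream of UGI that the catalogue fields do not mention. It would presumably mark transfected cells, but how it is linked to the editor is not stated. No guide (ωRNA) expression cassette is annotated, so the guide is presumably supplied separately. The plasmid is intended for efficient base editing with a compact editor in mammalian cells and embryos.
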