Addgene plasmid #227148: eiCBE
Purpose: Vector encoding human codon-optimized enhanced-activity nOgeuIscB fusion with two copies of UGI and hA3A* variant driven by CMV promoter
Depositing lab: Dali Li. Depositing organization: East China Normal University. Publication: Engineering IscB to develop highly efficient miniature editing tools in mammalian cells and embryos. Xue N, Hong D, Zhang D, Wang Q, Zhang S, Yang L, Chen X, Li Y, Han H, Hu C, Liu M, Song G, Guan Y, Wang L, Zhu Y, Li D. Mol Cell. 2024 Aug 22;84(16):3128-3140.e4. doi: 10.1016/j.molcel.2024.07.007. Epub 2024 Aug 2. PubMed 39096898.
Backbone
  Vector backbone: pcDNA3.1
Growth in bacteria
  Bacterial resistance: Ampicillin, 100 μg/mL
  Growth temperature: 37°C
  Growth strain: DH5alpha
  Copy number: High Copy
Gene/Insert
  Gene/Insert name: bpNLS-hA3A*-linker-nOgeuIscB-v3-nucleoplasmin NLS-2XUGI-bpNLS
  Mutation: D96R/E84R/V159R/H339A
  Promoter: CMV
  Cloning method: Gibson Cloning
  Sequencing primers: 5′ Atggaggcatctccagcaag
Terms and licenses: Academic/Nonprofit Terms; Industry Terms: Not Available to Industry
How to cite: eiCBE was a gift from Dali Li (Addgene plasmid # 227148 ; http://n2t.net/addgene:227148 ; RRID:Addgene_227148)
